Addgene plasmid #243072: AiP2124 - pAAV-AiE2650m-minBG-SYFP2-WPRE3-BGHpA
Purpose: AiE2650m is an enhancer sequence designed to drive AAV-mediated transgene expression in specific population sof brain cells.
Depositing lab: Allen Institute for Brain Science & Bosiljka Tasic. Depositing organization: Allen Institute.
Backbone
  Vector backbone: pAAV2
  Vector type: AAV
Growth in bacteria
  Bacterial resistance: Ampicillin, 100 μg/mL
  Growth temperature: 37°C
  Growth strain: NEB Stable
  Copy number: High Copy
Gene/Insert
  Gene/Insert name: SYFP2
  Species: Synthetic
  Cloning method: Gibson Cloning
Terms and licenses: Academic/Nonprofit Terms; Industry Terms: Not Available to Industry
How to cite: AiP2124 - pAAV-AiE2650m-minBG-SYFP2-WPRE3-BGHpA was a gift from Allen Institute for Brain Science & Bosiljka Tasic (Addgene plasmid # 243072 ; http://n2t.net/addgene:243072 ; RRID:Addgene_243072)
