[The description below was written by a language model from this plasmid's Addgene catalogue record and pLannotate feature annotations shown in this document.]
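Description:
AiP2124 - pAAV-AiE2650m-minBG-SYFP2-WPRE3-BGHpA is an AAV transfer plasmid built on a pAAV2 backbone and intended for packaging a recombinant adeno-associated virus genome that reports enhancer activity in the brain. In bacteria it is maintained by a high-copy ColE1/pUC-type origin and selected with ampicillin through the β-lactamase gene and its native promoter. An f1 phage origin and small remnants of pBR322 bom and rop sequences are also present in the backbone. The 4,680 nt sequence carries AAV2 inverted terminal repeats flanking the expression cassette. One is annotated at full length, while the other is detected only as short fragments, which may reflect the difficulty of sequencing and annotating these structured repeats rather than a real truncation. ITRs are the cis elements needed for replication and encapsidation of the vector genome.

The payload, as given by the construct name, places the AiE2650m enhancer upstream of a minimal beta-globin promoter (minBG). This promoter has little activity on its own, so transcription depends on the enhancer. Neither the enhancer nor the minimal promoter was picked up by the automated annotation, but an unannotated stretch lies between the SYFP2 coding sequence and the fragmentary ITR, where they would be expected. The reporter is SYFP2, a fast-maturing monomeric yellow fluorescent protein derived from Aequorea victoria. It is followed by WPRE3, a shortened woodchuck hepatitis virus posttranscriptional element (annotated as two WPRE fragments) that boosts transcript expression, and by the bovine growth hormone polyadenylation signal. The stated purpose is to drive AAV-mediated transgene expression in specific populations of brain cells, with fluorescence marking the cells where the enhancer is active. The record does not state which cell populations are targeted.
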