Features (pLannotate 1.2.2; 14 found; start..end, strand, type, name):
     75..126     +  misc_feature   bom (fragment): basis of mobility region from pBR322
    131..271     -  repeat_region  AAV2 ITR: inverted terminal repeat of adeno-associated virus serotype 2 inverted
    389..500     -  polyA_signal   bGH poly(A) signal: bovine growth hormone polyadenylation signal
    517..597     -  misc_feature   WPRE (fragment): woodchuck hepatitis virus posttranscriptional regulatory element
    603..760     -  misc_feature   WPRE (fragment): woodchuck hepatitis virus posttranscriptional regulatory element
    800..1516    -  CDS            SYFP2: SYFP2 is a basic (constitutively fluorescent) yellow fluorescent protein published in 2006, derived from Aequorea victoria. It is reported to be a very rapidly-maturing monomer with moderate acid sensitivity.
   2119..2146    -  repeat_region  AAV2 ITR (fragment): inverted terminal repeat of adeno-associated virus serotype 2 inverted
   2175..2202    -  repeat_region  AAV2 ITR (fragment): inverted terminal repeat of adeno-associated virus serotype 2 inverted
   2275..2863    -  rep_origin     ori: high-copy-number ColE1/pMB1/pBR322/pUC origin of replication
   3034..3894    -  CDS            AmpR: β-lactamase; bla; confers resistance to ampicillin, carbenicillin, and related antibiotics
   3895..3999    -  promoter       AmpR promoter: bla
   4094..4129    +  CDS            rop (fragment): Rop protein, which maintains plasmids at low copy number; rop
   4231..4280    +  misc_feature   bom (fragment): basis of mobility region from pBR322
   4281..56      -  rep_origin     f1 ori (across the origin) (sequence partly withheld): f1 bacteriophage origin of replication; arrow indicates direction of (+) strand synthesis
>Addgene plasmid #243072 | AiP2124 - pAAV-AiE2650m-minBG-SYFP2-WPRE3-BGHpA | addgene full sequence | sequence record 492122 | Addgene NGS Result
[74 nt withheld, positions 1-74]
TATGCGGTGTGAAATACCGCACAGATGCGTAAGGAGAAAATACCGCATCAGGCGCCCCTGCAGGCAGCTG
CGCGCTCGCTCGCTCACTGAGGCCGCCCGGGCAAAGCCCGGGCGTCGGGCGACCTTTGGTCGCCCGGCCT
CAGTGAGCGAGCGAGCGCGCAGAGAGGGAGTGGCCAACTCCATCACTAGGGGTTCCTGCGGCCGCTCGGT
CCGCACGTGAGATCTCATGCCTGCTATTGTCTTCCCAATCCTCCCCCTTGCTGTCCTGCCCCACCCCACC
CCCCAGAATAGAATGACACCTACTCAGACAATGCGATGCAATTTCCTCATTTTATTAGGAAAGGACAGTG
GGAGTGGCACCTTCCAGGGTCAAGGAAGGCACGGGGGAGGGGCAAACAACAGATGGCTGGCAACTAGAAG
GCACAGTCGAAGATCTCTCGAGCCACGGAATTGTCAGTGCCCAACAGCCGAGCCCCTGTCCAGCAGCGGG
CAAGGCAGGCGGCGATGAGTTCCGCCGTGGCAAGAACTAACCAGGATTTATACAAGGAGGAGAAAATGAA
AGCCATACGGGAAGCAATAGCATGATACAAAGGCATTAAAGCAGCGTATCCACATAGCGTAAAAGGAGCA
ACATAGTTAAGAATACCAGTCAATCTTTCACAAATTTTGTAATCCAGAGGTTGATTATGATATCGAATTC
GCGGCCGCGGCGCGCCGTCGACTTACTTGTACAGCTCGTCCATGCCGAGAGTGATCCCGGCGGCGGTCAC
GAACTCCAGCAGGACCATGTGATCGCGCTTCTCGTTGGGGTCTTTGCTCAGCTTGGACTGGTAGCTCAGG
TAGTGGTTGTCGGGCAGCAGCACGGGGCCGTCGCCGATGGGGGTGTTCTGCTGGTAGTGGTCGGCGAGCT
GCACGCCGCCGTCCTCGATGTTGTGGCGGATCTTGAAGTTGGCCTTGATGCCGTTCTTCTGCTTGTCGGC
GGTGATATAGACGTTGTGGCTGTTGTAGTTGTACTCCAGCTTGTGCCCCAGGATGTTGCCGTCCTCCTTG
AAGTCGATGCCCTTCAGCTCGATGCGGTTCACCAGGGTGTCGCCCTCGAACTTCACCTCGGCGCGGGTCT
TGTAGTTGCCGTCGTCCTTGAAGAAGATGGTGCGCTCCTGGACGTAGCCTTCGGGCATGGCGGACTTGAA
GAAGTCGTGCTGCTTCATGTGGTCGGGGTAGCGGGCGAAGCACTGCACGCCGTAGCCCAGGGTGGTCACG
AGGGTGGGCCAGGGCACGGGCAGCTTGCCGGTGGTGCAGATCAGCTTCAGGGTCAGCTTGCCGTAGGTGG
CATCGCCCTCGCCCTCGCCGGACACGCTGAACTTGTGGCCGTTTACGTCGCCGTCCAGCTCGACCAGGAT
GGGCACCACCCCGGTGAACAGCTCCTCGCCCTTGCTCACCATGGTGGCGACCGGTAGCGCTAGCTTCGAA
AGATCTGGATCCCAGAAGCAAATGTAAGCAATAGATGGCTCTGCCCTGACTTTTATGCCCAGCCCGAGCT
CCGCCGGCGAAACTGTTAAATTTGGATGGCCCGAGTGTTGAGCAACCATGGAGGTGCTCACCTGGCTCAG
GTCGAAAGCTAATACACCTTTCTGTTGACAGCTCCCGTCGCCCATCCGGTCTGGAAGCAAATATCACTGA
GCTAAGTAGCCGGAATGAGCCAAAAGCACGACCTGAGAGAGTGGGGATGAATTAAGCAGCTCCACGGAGA
GGAATGCAACCTTCCCTGTGTCTCCAAGCTCCATAAAGCCAGGGTAAAGTTCAAGCAAAGACTCTATGCT
AATTGATCCATTTCCACCCACTTCCCGCCCCCCCCCCCAAATGTCCTGGTTTTCCCAGGAATGTAGACAG
CACAGCACGTAGAAAACACTTCACACTGTCTGCAGTGCTGCCAAGCAGAGCTGAAAGAGAGAAGGGGGCC
AGGCAGGAATCAGAGCTGACAGCCAGCTTCTGACTACGCGTGCGGCCGCAGGAACCCCTAGTGATGGAGT
TGGCCACTCCCTCTCTGCGCGCTCGCTCGCTCACTGAGGCCGGGCGACCAAAGGTCGCCCGACGCCCGGG
CGGCCTCAGTGAGCGAGCGAGCGCGCAGCTGCCTGCAGGACATGTGAGCAAAAGGCCAGCAAAAGGCCAG
GAACCGTAAAAAGGCCGCGTTGCTGGCGTTTTTCCATAGGCTCCGCCCCCCTGACGAGCATCACAAAAAT
CGACGCTCAAGTCAGAGGTGGCGAAACCCGACAGGACTATAAAGATACCAGGCGTTTCCCCCTGGAAGCT
CCCTCGTGCGCTCTCCTGTTCCGACCCTGCCGCTTACCGGATACCTGTCCGCCTTTCTCCCTTCGGGAAG
CGTGGCGCTTTCTCATAGCTCACGCTGTAGGTATCTCAGTTCGGTGTAGGTCGTTCGCTCCAAGCTGGGC
TGTGTGCACGAACCCCCCGTTCAGCCCGACCGCTGCGCCTTATCCGGTAACTATCGTCTTGAGTCCAACC
CGGTAAGACACGACTTATCGCCACTGGCAGCAGCCACTGGTAACAGGATTAGCAGAGCGAGGTATGTAGG
CGGTGCTACAGAGTTCTTGAAGTGGTGGCCTAACTACGGCTACACTAGAAGAACAGTATTTGGTATCTGC
GCTCTGCTGAAGCCAGTTACCTTCGGAAAAAGAGTTGGTAGCTCTTGATCCGGCAAACAAACCACCGCTG
GTAGCGGTGGTTTTTTTGTTTGCAAGCAGCAGATTACGCGCAGAAAAAAAGGATCTCAAGAAGATCCTTT
GATCTTTTCTACGGGGTCTGACGCTCAGTGGAACGAAAACTCACGTTAAGGGATTTTGGTCATGAGATTA
TCAAAAAGGATCTTCACCTAGATCCTTTTAAATTAAAAATGAAGTTTTAAATCAATCTAAAGTATATATG
AGTAAACTTGGTCTGACAGTTACCAATGCTTAATCAGTGAGGCACCTATCTCAGCGATCTGTCTATTTCG
TTCATCCATAGTTGCCTGACTCCCCGTCGTGTAGATAACTACGATACGGGAGGGCTTACCATCTGGCCCC
AGTGCTGCAATGATACCGCGAGACCCACGCTCACCGGCTCCAGATTTATCAGCAATAAACCAGCCAGCCG
GAAGGGCCGAGCGCAGAAGTGGTCCTGCAACTTTATCCGCCTCCATCCAGTCTATTAATTGTTGCCGGGA
AGCTAGAGTAAGTAGTTCGCCAGTTAATAGTTTGCGCAACGTTGTTGCCATTGCTACAGGCATCGTGGTG
TCACGCTCGTCGTTTGGTATGGCTTCATTCAGCTCCGGTTCCCAACGATCAAGGCGAGTTACATGATCCC
CCATGTTGTGCAAAAAAGCGGTTAGCTCCTTCGGTCCTCCGATCGTTGTCAGAAGTAAGTTGGCCGCAGT
GTTATCACTCATGGTTATGGCAGCACTGCATAATTCTCTTACTGTCATGCCATCCGTAAGATGCTTTTCT
GTGACTGGTGAGTACTCAACCAAGTCATTCTGAGAATAGTGTATGCGGCGACCGAGTTGCTCTTGCCCGG
CGTCAATACGGGATAATACCGCGCCACATAGCAGAACTTTAAAAGTGCTCATCATTGGAAAACGTTCTTC
GGGGCGAAAACTCTCAAGGATCTTACCGCTGTTGAGATCCAGTTCGATGTAACCCACTCGTGCACCCAAC
TGATCTTCAGCATCTTTTACTTTCACCAGCGTTTCTGGGTGAGCAAAAACAGGAAGGCAAAATGCCGCAA
AAAAGGGAATAAGGGCGACACGGAAATGTTGAATACTCATACTCTTCCTTTTTCAATATTATTGAAGCAT
TTATCAGGGTTATTGTCTCATGAGCGGATACATATTTGAATGTATTTAGAAAAATAAACAAATAGGGGTT
CCGCGCACATTTCCCCGAAAAGTGCCACCTGACGTCTAAGAAACCATTATTATCATGACATTAACCTATA
AAAATAGGCGTATCACGAGGCCCTTTCGTCTCGCGCGTTTCGGTGATGACGGTGAAAACCTCTGACACAT
GCAGCTCCCGGAGACGGTCACAGCTTGTCTGTAAGCGGATGCCGGGAGCAGACAAGCCCGTCAGGGCGCG
TCAGCGGGTGTTGGCGGGTGTCGGGGCTGGCTTAACTATGCGGCATCAGAGCAGATTGTACTGAGAGTGC
ACCATAAAATTGTAAACGTTAATATTTTGTTAAAATTCGCGTTAAATTTTTGTTAAATCAGCTCATTTTT
TAACCAATAGACCGAAATCGGCAAAATCCCTTATAAATCAAAAGAATAGCCCGAGATAGAGT
[37 nt withheld, positions 4407-4443]
AAAGAACGTGGACTCCAACGTCAAAGG
[141 nt withheld, positions 4471-4611]
G
[46 nt withheld, positions 4613-4658]
AGGCGCTGGCAAGTGTAGCGGT
